Addgene plasmid #216885: pST39-Mega'-deltaS
Purpose: Mega' with knockout of GvpS
Depositing lab: George Lu. Depositing organization: Rice University. Publication: Elucidating the assembly of gas vesicles by systematic protein-protein interaction analysis. Iburg M, Anderson AP, Wong VT, Anton ED, He A, Lu GJ. EMBO J. 2024 Oct;43(19):4156-4172. doi: 10.1038/s44318-024-00178-2. Epub 2024 Sep 3. PubMed 39227754.
Backbone
  Vector backbone: pST39
  Vector type: Bacterial Expression
Growth in bacteria
  Bacterial resistance: Ampicillin, 100 μg/mL
  Growth temperature: 30°C
  Growth strain: DH5alpha
  Copy number: Low Copy
Gene/Insert
  Gene/Insert name: Mega' with knockout of GvpS
  Species: Synthetic; Priestia megaterium
  Cloning method: Gibson Cloning
Terms and licenses: Academic/Nonprofit Terms; Industry Terms: Not Available to Industry
Depositor comments: Please visit https://www.biorxiv.org/content/10.1101/2023.07.23.550228v1 for bioRxiv preprint.
How to cite: pST39-Mega'-deltaS was a gift from George Lu (Addgene plasmid # 216885 ; http://n2t.net/addgene:216885 ; RRID:Addgene_216885)
