[The description below was written by a language model from this plasmid's Addgene catalogue record and pLannotate feature annotations shown in this document.]
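Description:
pST39-Mega'-deltaS is a bacterial expression plasmid of about 8.5 kb built on the pST39 backbone, carrying a variant of the Priestia (formerly Bacillus) megaterium gas vesicle gene cluster, called Mega', in which GvpS has been knocked out. It is propagated in E. coli under ampicillin selection, conferred by a TEM-type beta-lactamase (bla) driven by its own promoter. Replication relies on a ColE1/pMB1-family origin. The backbone also retains the rop gene and the pBR322 bom region, and rop is consistent with the low copy number given in the catalogue entry.

The payload lies between a T7 promoter and a T7 terminator, so the cluster is presumably transcribed as a polycistronic unit by T7 RNA polymerase in a suitable expression host. Automated annotation recognises only some of the genes in this roughly 6 kb region: gvpB, the GvpA-type structural protein that forms the core of the vesicle shell, gvpJ, and a short remnant of gvpS, which fits the stated deletion. The other open reading frames in the cluster are not annotated, and the record does not define how Mega' differs from the native cluster. Several small fragment hits (mbeC, a rice ADH 5'-UTR, ydeC, SET1) are probably backbone remnants or chance matches rather than functional parts.

The associated study concerns gas vesicle assembly and systematic protein-protein interaction analysis. The construct therefore appears to serve as a single-gene knockout for testing whether GvpS is needed for gas vesicle formation during heterologous expression in E. coli, probably by comparison with the intact Mega' cluster.
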