Features (pLannotate 1.2.2; 15 found; start..end, strand, type, name):
    209..319     +  CDS            mbeC (fragment): MBEC_ECOLX - Experimental evidence at protein level: Swiss-Prot protein existence level 1. Required for efficient mobilization of ColE1 plasmid and is thus essential to promote the specific transfer of the plasmid during conjugation. Probably functions by inducing DNA bending, helping the MbeA relaxase to melt the DNA around the nic site and cleave the phosphodiester bond. Binds specifically double-stranded DNA (dsDNA) containing the ColE1 oriT but does not recognize the inverted repeat (IR). From Escherichia coli.
    406..424     +  promoter       T7 promoter: promoter for bacteriophage T7 RNA polymerase
    672..935     +  CDS            gvpB: GVPB_BACME - Protein inferred from homology: Swiss-Prot protein existence level 3. Gas vesicles are small, hollow, gas filled protein structures that are found in several microbial planktonic microorganisms. They allow the positioning of the organism at the favorable depth for growth. GvpA type proteins form the essential core of the structure. From Bacillus megaterium.
   3456..3472    +  5'UTR          OsADH 5'-UTR (fragment): translational enhancer from the 5'-UTR of the Oryza sativa alcohol dehydrogenase gene (Sugio et al., 2008)
   4117..4176    +  CDS            gvpS (fragment): GVPS_BACME - Protein inferred from homology: Swiss-Prot protein existence level 3. Gas vesicles are small, hollow, gas filled protein structures that are found in several microbial planktonic microorganisms. They allow the positioning of the organism at the favorable depth for growth (By similarity). From Bacillus megaterium.
   4439..4738    +  CDS            gvpJ: GVPJ_BACME - Protein inferred from homology: Swiss-Prot protein existence level 3. Gas vesicles are small, hollow, gas filled protein structures that are found in several microbial planktonic microorganisms. They allow the positioning of the organism at the favorable depth for growth. This protein could be important for the shape determination of the gas vesicle. From Bacillus megaterium.
   6157..6276    -  CDS            ydeC (fragment): YDEC_BACSU - Protein predicted: Swiss-Prot protein existence level 4. From Bacillus subtilis (strain 168).
   6309..6358    +  CDS            SET1 (fragment): solubility-enhancement tag derived from T7 phage gene 10B
   6366..6413    +  terminator     T7 terminator: transcription terminator for bacteriophage T7 RNA polymerase
   6480..6571    +  promoter       AmpR promoter: bla
   6572..7429    +  CDS            bla: BLAT_ECOLX - Experimental evidence at protein level: Swiss-Prot protein existence level 1. TEM-type are the most prevalent beta-lactamases in enterobacteria; they hydrolyze the beta-lactam bond in susceptible beta-lactam antibiotics, thus conferring resistance to penicillins and cephalosporins. TEM-3 and TEM-4 are capable of hydrolyzing cefotaxime and ceftazidime. TEM-5 is capable of hydrolyzing ceftazidime. TEM-6 is capable of hydrolyzing ceftazidime and aztreonam. TEM-8/CAZ-2, TEM- 16/CAZ-7 and TEM-24/CAZ-6 are markedly active against ceftazidime. IRT- 4 shows resistance to beta-lactamase in
   7436..7475    +  terminator     fd terminator: central terminator from bacteriophage fd (Otsuka and Kunisawa, 1982)
   7506..8094    +  rep_origin     ori: high-copy-number ColE1/pMB1/pBR322/pUC origin of replication
   8280..8419    -  misc_feature   bom: basis of mobility region from pBR322
   8521..169     -  CDS            rop (across the origin): Rop protein, which maintains plasmids at low copy number; rop
>Addgene plasmid #216885 | pST39-Mega'-deltaS | addgene full sequence | sequence record 445895 | Addgene NGS Result
CGAAACGCGCGAGGCAGCTGCGGTAAAGCTCATCAGCGTGGTCGTGAAGCGATTCACAGATGTCTGCCTG
TTCATCCGCGTCCAGCTCGTTGAGTTTCTCCAGAAGCGTTAATGTCTGGCTTCTGATAAAGCGGGCCATG
TTAAGGGCGGTTTTTTCCTGTTTGGTCACTGATGCCTCCGTGTAAGGGGGATTTCTGTTCATGGGGTAAT
GATACCGATGAAACGAGAGAGGATGCTCACGATACGGGTTACTGATGATGAACATGCCCGGTTACTGGAA
CGTTGTGAGGGTAAACAACTGGCGGTATGGATGCGGCGGGACCAGAGAAAAATCACTCAGGGTCAATGCC
AGCGCTTCGTTAATACAGATGTAGGTGTTGGCACCATGCATCGATCCCGCGAAATTAATACGACTCACTA
TAGGGAGACCACAACGGTTTCCCTCTAGAGATAGCTTAGCGATGTGAAAGAAGCTGGAGAAAACTTTCAA
GAAAAAGTTTCTTCTTCAGACGATAAAGAGAAGTCAAAAAATAAGCGGAAAATAAAAGGCGTAAATCAGA
TTAAAAAAGCAACGGATATTAAAAGCTCTACTAAGATTAAAAGTTCTAATGATATTAAATCATCTACAGA
TTTAAAAACAATGGGATCATAAGCGAAAGGAGAAATGAGATATGTCTATTCAAAAAAGTACTAATAGTTC
AAGTTTAGCAGAAGTCATTGACCGTATTTTAGATAAAGGAATTGTTATTGATGCTTTTGCAAGAGTTTCT
GTTGTAGGAATTGAAATTTTAACGATTGAAGCGCGAGTGGTTATTGCCAGTGTTGATACATGGTTACGCT
ATGCAGAAGCAGTAGGGCTTCTTCGTGACGACGTAGAAGAAAACGGTCTTCCTGAACGTTCAAATTCAAG
TGAAGGGCAGCCGCGTTTTAGTATTTAATATGAAGTGGTATGGAACCTTCCTTTTTTGAGGGTGGTTCCA
GCTTTTAGATCTAACTATTGGAGGCTACTAAAAATGGAAATTAAAAAAATTATGCAAGCCGTGAACGACT
TTTTCGGTGAACACGTAGCTCCTCCTCATAAAATTACCTCGGTGGAAGCTACTGAAGATGAAGGTTGGAG
AGTTATTGTTGAAGTCATTGAAGAACGAGAATATATGAAAAAATACGCCAAAGATGAAATGCTCGGAACG
TACGAGTGCTTTGTAAATAAAGAAAAAGAAGTCATTTCATTCAAACGACTCGACGTCAGATATAGAAGCG
CCATTGGCATTGAAGCATAAACGATAAGATGGCAGGAGGAACGTAAAAATGACCGTCTTAACAGACAAAA
GGAAAAAAGGCAGTGGAGCTTTTATACAAGATGACGAGACAAAAGAGGTTCTTTCAAGAGCGCTGAGCTA
TTTAAAATCCGGCTATTCCATTCATTTTACAGGTCCTGCCGGCGGAGGCAAAACCTCTTTAGCGCGAGCG
CTTGCTAAAAAGAGAAAGCGTCCTGTAATGCTGATGCACGGGAATCACGAGCTCAACAACAAAGATTTAA
TTGGCGATTTTACGGGATACACGAGCAAAAAAGTAATCGACCAGTACGTTCGTTCTGTCTATAAAAAAGA
TGAACAGGTGAGTGAAAACTGGCAGGATGGCCGATTGCTTGAAGCTGTAAAAAATGGCTATACGCTGATT
TACGACGAATTTACTCGTTCTAAGCCTGCGACGAATAATATCTTTCTATCGATATTAGAAGAAGGCGTGC
TGCCGCTGTATGGAGTAAAAATGACCGATCCTTTTGTGCGCGTGCATCCCGATTTCCGCGTCATCTTCAC
AAGCAATCCAGCTGAGTATGCCGGCGTATATGATACGCAAGATGCGCTTCTCGACAGGTTAATTACCATG
TTTATTGATTATAAAGACATCGACAGAGAGACAGCGATTTTAACGGAGAAAACGGACGTAGAAGAAGATG
AAGCGCGCACAATTGTAACGCTCGTAGCAAACGTGCGAAACCGCTCTGGAGACGAAAACAGCAGCGGACT
TAGCCTGCGGGCTTCGCTTATGATCGCTACCCTTGCCACGCAGCAAGACATTCCTATCGATGGAAGTGAC
GAAGATTTTCAAACGTTATGTATCGATATTTTGCATCATCCGCTTACCAAATGTTTGGATGAAGAAAATG
CAAAAAGCAAAGCCGAAAAAATCATTTTAGAAGAATGTAAGAATATAGACACTGAAGAAAAGTAAAGGAG
CTTGAAAACATGAGTGAAACAAACGAAACAGGTATTTATATTTTTAGCGCCATTCAAACGGATAAAGACG
AAGAATTTGGCGCCGTGGAAGTAGAAGGAACAAAAGCTGAAACATTTTTGATTCGCTACAAAGACGCGGC
TATGGTAGCAGCTGAAGTACCGATGAAAATTTATCATCCTAATCGCCAAAATTTATTAATGCATCAAAAC
GCAGTAGCAGCGATTATGGACAAGAACGATACGGTTATTCCAATCAGCTTTGGGAATGTATTCAAATCAA
AAGAAGACGTAAAAGTTCTTTTGGAAAACCTTTATCCGCAGTTTGAAAAGCTGTTTCCAGCGATCAAAGG
AAAAATTGAAGTCGGTTTAAAAGTAATTGGGAAAAAAGAATGGCTTGAGAAAAAAGTAAACGAAAATCCT
GAACTTGAGAAAGTATCAGCATCCGTAAAAGGAAAATCAGAAGCAGCCGGTTATTATGAGCGTATTCAAC
TTGGAGGAATGGCTCAAAAGATGTTTACTTCCCTGCAAAAAGAAGTCAAGACAGATGTGTTTTCTCCGCT
TGAAGAAGCAGCGGAAGCAGCAAAAGCAAATGAGCCAACGGGCGAAACGATGCTTTTAAACGCGTCTTTC
TTAATTAACCGAGAAGATGAAGCGAAGTTTGATGAAAAAGTAAATGAAGCGCATGAAAACTGGAAAGACA
AAGCCGATTTTCATTACAGCGGTCCTTGGCCTGCTTATAATTTTGTGAACATTCGCCTAAAAGTAGAAGA
GAAATAACGTGCTTCACAAATTAGTAACCGCACCCATTAACCTTGTAGTGAAAATCGGCGAAAAAGTACA
GGAAGAAGCTGATAAACAGCTATATGACCTTCCGACGATTCAGCAAAAGCTCATTCAGCTTCAAATGATG
TTTGAGCTTGGTGAAATTCCAGAAGAAGCGTTTCAAGAAAAAGAAGATGAATTGTTAATGAGGTACGAAA
TTGCGAAACGCAGAGAAATTGAACAATGGGAAGAGCTAACACAAAAAAGAAATGAGGAATCCTAGATGGG
AGAATTACTGTATTTATACGGTTTAATTCCAACAAAAGAAGCAGCAGCCATAGAGCCGTTTCCATCTTAT
AAGGGGTTTGACGGAGAACATTCACTGTACCCAATTGCGTTTGATCAGGTGACGGCTGTAGTTTCTAAGC
TGGATGCTGACACCTATTCAGAAAAAGTGATTCAAGAAAAAATGGAGCAGGATATGAGCTGGCTGCAGGA
AAAAGCATTTCATCATCACGAAACGGTAGCCGCTTTGTACGAAGAATTTACGATCATTCCATTAAAATTT
TGCACCATTTATAAAGGTGAAGAAAGTCTGCAGGCAGCTATTGAGATTAACAAAGAAAAGATAGAGAATT
CACTGACGCTGCTTCAAGGAAATGAAGAGTGGAATGTGAAAATTTACTGTGATGATACAGAGCTTAAAAA
AGGAATCAGCGAAACGAATGAAAGCGTGAAAGCGAAAAAACAAGAAATTAGTCACTTATCACCAGGAAGA
CAGTTTTTTGAAAAGAAAAAAATAGATCAGCTGATTGAAAAAGAATTAGAGCTTCACAAAAACAAAGTGT
GTGAAGAGATACATGACAAGCTAAAAGAATTATCGCTTTATGACTCTGTTAAAAAGAATTGGAGCAAAGA
CGTAACTGGCGCAGCTGAACAGATGGCGTGGAACAGCGTGTTTCTTCTCCCGTCTCTGCAGATTACTAAG
TTCGTAAACGAAATAGAAGAGCTTCAGCAAAGGCTTGAAAATAAAGGCTGGAAGTTTGAAGTGACGGGAC
CATGGCCGCCCTATCATTTCTCGAGCTTTGCGTAAAAGCGGTTAAGCGTGACAGTCCAGGAGGAATTAAT
GGATGCAACCGGTCAGCCAAGCAAATGGACGAATCCACTTGGATCCTGATCAAGCTGAACAAGGCTTAGC
GCAGCTTGTGATGACAGTTATTGAGCTATTGAGGCAAATCGTTGAACGTCATGCCATGAGGCGGGTGGAG
GGTGGAACGTTGACGGACGAACAAATTGAAAACTTAGGAATTGCACTAATGAACTTAGAAGAAAAAATGG
ACGAGTTGAAAGAGGTGTTCGGTCTGGATGCAGAAGATTTAAATATTGATCTTGGACCGCTAGGCAGCCT
GCTTTAAGCGGTCAGTAGGAGGAACAGTATGGCAGTCGAACATAATATGCAGTCAAGTACGATTGTAGAT
GTGCTCGAAAAGATTTTGGATAAAGGAGTCGTTATAGCGGGGGACATCACCGTAGGAATTGCAGATGTCG
AGCTATTAACGATAAAGATCCGCTTGATTGTGGCTTCGGTTGATAAGGCAAAAGAAATCGGCATGGACTG
GTGGGAAAATGATCCGTATCTCAGTTCAAAAGGAGCCAATAACAAAGCGCTCGAAGAAGAAAATAAAATG
CTGCATGAGCGGTTAAAAACGCTTGAAGAAAAAATAGAAACGAAACGTTAAAAACTGTACGCTACTTAAA
AAATGGAGGGATTTACAATGGCAACTGAAACAAAATTAGATAACACACAGGCAGAAAACAAGGAAAATAA
AAATGCGGAAAACGGTTCAAAAGAAAAGAACGGTTCAAAAGCAAGCAAAACAACAAGCAGCGGGCCAATC
AAACGAGCGGTAGCAGGAGGCATCATCGGTGCAACGATTGGATATGTATCGACTCCTGAAAATCGAAAAA
GTCTCCTTGACCGCATTGATACAGACGAATTAAAAAGCAAAGCATCTGATTTAGGAACAAAGGTAAAAGA
AAAATCAAAAAGCAGCGTGGCCAGCCTGAAAACATCTGCGGGAAGCTTGTTTAAAAAAGATAAAGATAAA
TCAAAAGATGATGAAGAAAACGTAAATTCTTCTAGTAGCGAAACAGAAGACGATAACGTTCAAGAGTACG
ACGAGTTAAAAGAAGAAAATCAAACTCTTCAAGATCGCTTATCACAGCTTGAAGAAAAAATGAACATGCT
TGTTGAGCTTAGCCTCAATAAAAATCAAGACGAAGAAGCGGAAGATACAGATTCCGACGAAGAAGAGAAC
GATGAGAACGATGAAAACGATGAAAACGAGCAGGACGATGAAAACGAAGAAGAAACATCTAAGCCACGTA
AAAAGGATAAAAAAGAAGCTGAGGAAGAAGAAAGTGAAAGTGACGAAGACAGCGAGGAAGAAGAGGAAGA
TTCTCGCTCAAACAAAAAAAATAAAAAAGTAAAAACAGAAGAAGAAGACGAAGATGAAAGCGAAGAAGAA
AAAAAGGAAGCGAAACCAAAAAAGTCAACAGCTAAAAAATCAAAAAATACAAAAGCAAAGAAAAACACGG
ACGAAGAAGATGATGAAGCAACATCTCTTTCTAGTGAAGACGATACAACAGCCTAAGACGTAAAGGAGGA
AAGAAAGACATGAGTACAGGCCCTTCTTTTTCAACTAAAGACAATACGCTTGAATACTTTGTGAAAGCTT
CTAATAAACACGGCTTTTCACTTGATATTTCATTAAATGTAAACGGCGCTGTGATTTCCGGTACCATGAT
TTCAGCAAAAGAATACTTTGATTACTTAAGCGAAACGTTTGAAGAAGGCAGTGAAGTGGCTCAGGCGCTA
AGCGAACAATTCTCTTTAGCAAGCGAAGCGAGCGAATCAAACGGAGAAGCAGAAGCCCATTTTATTCATT
TGAAAAATACAAAGATTTACTGTGGAGACAGTAAATCTACTCCTTCTAAAGGCAAAATCTTTTGGAGAGG
GAAAATAGCAGAAGTAGACGGGTTTTTCTTAGGAAAGATTTCTGATGCAAAATCAACGAGTAAAAAGAGT
TCATAAAAAACGGCGGGGTGATTGCCCCGCCGTTTTTTAGTGATGTGATGAGATGTGCAGCTTCTTTTTT
CGATACATGAGCGGAGTCATCTTCATTTCTTTTCGAAACTGATTAATAAAATAGCTTGTACTATTAAACC
CTACTTGATAGGCGACTTCCGTCACATTTGCTTCTGCTTGCTGCAGTCCGGATTCGCGAACGCGTCTCGA
GAGATCCGGCTGCTAACAAAGCCCGAAAGGAAGCTGAGTTGGCTGCTGCCACCGCTGAGCAATAACTAGC
ATAACCCCTTGGGGCCTCTAAACGGGTCTTGAGGGGTTTTTTGCTGAAAGGAGGAACTATATCCGACTAG
TAGCCCGCCTAATGAGCGGGCTTTTTTTTAATTCCCCTATTTGTTTATTTTTCTAAATACATTCAAATAT
GTATCCGCTCATGAGACAATAACCCTGATAAATGCTTCAATAATATTGAAAAAGGAAGAGTATGAGTATT
CAACATTTCCGTGTCGCCCTTATTCCCTTTTTTGCGGCATTTTGCCTTCCTGTTTTTGCTCACCCAGAAA
CGCTCGTGAAAGTAAAAGACGCAGAGGACCAATTGGGGGCACGAGTGGGATACATAGAACTGGACTTGAA
TAGCGGTAAAATCCTTGAGAGTTTTCGCCCTGAAGAGCGTTTTCCAATGATGAGCACTTTCAAAGTTCTG
CTATGTGGAGCAGTATTATCCCGTGTAGATGCGGGGCAAGAGCAACTCGGACGACGAATACACTATTCGC
AGAATGACTTGGTTGAATACTCCCCAGTGACAGAAAAGCACCTTACGGACGGAATGACGGTAAGAGAATT
ATGTAGTGCCGCCATAACGATGAGTGATAACACTGCGGCGAACTTACTTCTGACAACCATCGGTGGACCG
AAGGAATTAACCGCTTTTTTGCACAATATGGGAGACCATGTAACTCGCCTTGACCGTTGGGAACCAGAAC
TGAATGAAGCCATACCAAACGACGAGCGAGACACCACAATGCCTGCGGCAATGGCAACAACATTACGCAA
ACTATTAACTGGCGAACTACTTACTCTGGCTTCACGGCAACAATTAATAGACTGGCTTGAAGCGGATAAA
GTTGCAGGACCACTACTGCGTTCGGCACTTCCTGCTGGCTGGTTTATTGCTGATAAATCTGGGGCAGGAG
AGCGTGGTTCACGGGGTATCATTGCCGCACTTGGACCAGATGGTAAGCCTTCCCGTATCGTAGTTATCTA
CACGACGGGTAGTCAGGCAACTATGGACGAACGAAATAGACAGATTGCTGAAATAGGGGCTTCACTGATT
AAGCATTGGTAAACCGATACAATTAAAGGCTCCTTTTGGAGCCTTTTTTTTTGGACGGACCGGTAGAAAA
GATCAAAGGATCTTCTTGAGATCCTTTTTTTCTGCGCGTAATCTGCTGCTTGCAAACAAAAAAACCACCG
CTACCAGCGGTGGTTTGTTTGCCGGATCAAGAGCTACCAACTCTTTTTCCGAAGGTAACTGGCTTCAGCA
GAGCGCAGATACCAAATACTGTCCTTCTAGTGTAGCCGTAGTTAGGCCACCACTTCAAGAACTCTGTAGC
ACCGCCTACATACCTCGCTCTGCTAATCCTGTTACCAGTGGCTGCTGCCAGTGGCGATAAGTCGTGTCTT
ACCGGGTTGGACTCAAGACGATAGTTACCGGATAAGGCGCAGCGGTCGGGCTGAACGGGGGGTTCGTGCA
CACAGCCCAGCTTGGAGCGAACGACCTACACCGAACTGAGATACCTACAGCGTGAGCTATGAGAAAGCGC
CACGCTTCCCGAAGGGAGAAAGGCGGACAGGTATCCGGTAAGCGGCAGGGTCGGAACAGGAGAGCGCACG
AGGGAGCTTCCAGGGGGAAACGCCTGGTATCTTTATAGTCCTGTCGGGTTTCGCCACCTCTGACTTGAGC
GTCGATTTTTGTGATGCTCGTCAGGGGGGCGGAGCCTATGGAAAAACGCCAGCAACGCGGCCTTTTTACG
GTTCCTGGCCTTTTGCTGGCCTTTTGCTCACATGTTCTTTCCTGCGTTATCCCCTGATTCTGTGGATAAC
CGTATTACCGCCTTTGAGTGAGCTGATACCGCTCGCCGCAGCCGAACGACCGAGCGCAGCGAGTCAGTGA
GCGAGGAAGCGGAAGAGCGCCTGATGCGGTATTTTCTCCTTACGCATCTGTGCGGTATTTCACACCGCAA
TGGTGCACTCTCAGTACAATCTGCTCTGATGCCGCATAGTTAAGCCAGTATACACTCCGCTATCGCTACG
TGACTGGGTCATGGCTGCGCCCCGACACCCGCCAACACCCGCTGACGCGCCCTGACGGGCTTGTCTGCTC
CCGGCATCCGCTTACAGACAAGCTGTGACCGTCTCCGGGAGCTGCATGTGTCAGAGGTTTTCACCGTCAT
CAC
